Addgene plasmid #1128: pGEX-2T-M
Depositing lab: Susan Lindquist. Depositing organization: Whitehead Institute for Biomedical Research. Publication: The role of conformational flexibility in prion propagation and maintenance for Sup35p. Scheibel T, Lindquist SL. Nat Struct Biol 2001 Nov;8(11):958-62. 10.1038/nsb1101-958 PubMed 11685242.
Backbone
  Vector backbone: pGEX-2T
  Backbone manufacturer: pharmacia
  Backbone size w/o insert (bp): 4952
  Vector type: Bacterial Expression
Growth in bacteria
  Bacterial resistance: Ampicillin, 100 μg/mL
  Growth temperature: 37°C
  Growth strain: DH5alpha
  Copy number: Low Copy
Gene/Insert
  Gene/Insert name: M (alt names: middle region NM; Sup35; Sup35 NM region)
  Species: S. cerevisiae (budding yeast)
  Insert size (bp): 390
  GenBank ID: ay553989
  Entrez Gene: SUP35 (a.k.a. YDR172W, GST1, PNM2, SAL3, SUF12, SUP2, SUP36)
  Tag / fusion protein: GST (N terminal on backbone)
  Cloning method: Restriction Enzyme; 5′ cloning site BamHI (not destroyed); 3′ cloning site EcoRI (not destroyed)
  Sequencing primers: 5′ pGEX5'
Terms and licenses: Academic/Nonprofit Terms; Industry Terms: Not Available to Industry
How to cite: pGEX-2T-M was a gift from Susan Lindquist (Addgene plasmid # 1128 ; http://n2t.net/addgene:1128 ; RRID:Addgene_1128)
