[The description below was written by a language model from this plasmid's Addgene catalogue record.]
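Description:
pGEX-2T-M is a bacterial expression plasmid built on the commercial pGEX-2T backbone (about 4.95 kb without insert) and designed to produce a glutathione S-transferase fusion protein in E. coli. It confers ampicillin resistance for selection and is recorded as a low-copy plasmid. No feature table accompanies the record, so the promoter and origin of replication are not explicitly stated. pGEX-series vectors generally drive the GST fusion from an IPTG-inducible tac promoter, carry a lacI repressor gene and replicate from a pBR322-type origin, and the 2T version places a thrombin cleavage site between GST and the cloning sites.

The insert is a roughly 390 bp fragment of the Saccharomyces cerevisiae SUP35 gene encoding the M, or middle, region of Sup35p. This is the segment that lies between the N-terminal prion-determining domain and the C-terminal translation termination domain, and together with N it makes up the NM region commonly studied in yeast prion work. The fragment was cloned between the BamHI and EcoRI sites, both of which remain intact, so the M domain is expressed with GST fused at its N-terminus. This arrangement allows affinity purification of the fusion on glutathione resin and, in principle, release of the M fragment by protease cleavage. The associated study concerns the role of conformational flexibility in Sup35p prion propagation and maintenance, so the plasmid is suited to making recombinant M domain for biochemical and biophysical analysis, although the record does not spell out the specific experiments.
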