>Addgene plasmid #1128 | pGEX-2T-M | addgene partial sequence | sequence record 16463 | 1128 with pGEX5'
ATCGGATCTGGTTCCGCGTGGATCCATGTCTTTGAACGACTTTCAAAAGCAACAAAAGCAGGCCGCTCCC
AAACCAAAGAAGACTTTGAAGCTTGTCTCCAGTTCCGGTATCAAGTTGGCCAATGCTACCAAGAAGGTTG
GCACAAAACCTGCCGAATCTGATAAGAAAGAGGAAGAGAAGTCTGCTGAAACCAAAGAACCAACTAAAGA
GCCAACAAAGGTCGAAGAACCAGTTAAAAAGGAGGAGAAACCAGTCCAGACTGAAGAAAAGACGGAGGAA
AAATCGGAACTTCCAAAGGTAGAAGACCTTAAAATCTCTGAATCAACACATAATACCAACAATGCCAATG
TTACCAGTGCTGATGCCTTGATCAAGGAACAGGAAGAAGAAGTGGATGACGAAGTTGTTAACGATTAATA
GGAATTCATCGTGACTGACTGACGATCTGCCTCGCGCGTTTCGGTGATGACGGTGAAAACCTCTGACACA
TGCAGCTCCCGGAGACGGTCACAGCTTGTCTGTAAGCGGATGCCGGGAGCAGACAAGCCCGTCAGGGCGC
GTCAGCGGGTGTTGGCGGGTGTCGGGGCGCAGCCATGACCCAGTCACGTAGCGATAGCGGAGTGTATAAT
TCTTGAAGACGAAAGGGCCTCGTGATACGCCTATTTTTATAGGTTAATGTCATGATAATAATGGTTTCTT
AGACGTCAGGTGGCACTTTTCCGGGAAATGTGCGCG
